Addgene plasmid #81308: pDONR223_B2M_p.C100S
Purpose: Gateway Donor vector containing B2M , part of the Target Accelerator Plasmid Collection.
Depositing lab: Jesse Boehm & William Hahn & David Root. Depositing organization: Broad Institute. Publication: Systematic Functional Interrogation of Rare Cancer Variants Identifies Oncogenic Alleles. Kim E, Ilic N, Shrestha Y, Zou L, Kamburov A, Zhu C, Yang X, Lubonja R, Tran N, Nguyen C, Lawrence MS, Piccioni F, Bagul M, Doench JG, Chouinard CR, Wu X, Hogstrom L, Natoli T, Tamayo P, Horn H, Corsello SM, Lage K, Root DE, Subramanian A, Golub TR, Getz G, Boehm JS, Hahn WC. Cancer Discov. 2016 Jul;6(7):714-26. doi: 10.1158/2159-8290.CD-16-0160. Epub 2016 May 4. PubMed 27147599.
Backbone
  Vector backbone: pDONR223
  Backbone manufacturer: Invitrogen
  Backbone size w/o insert (bp): 2790
  Vector type: Gateway Entry vector
Growth in bacteria
  Bacterial resistance: Spectinomycin, 50 μg/mL
  Growth temperature: 37°C
  Growth strain: DH5alpha
  Copy number: High Copy
Gene/Insert
  Gene/Insert name: B2M
  Species: H. sapiens (human)
  Mutation: C100S
  GenBank ID: NM_004048.2
  Entrez Gene: B2M (a.k.a. IMD43)
  Promoter: None
  Cloning method: Gateway Cloning
  Sequencing primers: 5′ M13pUC-fwd; 3′ M13-Rev
Terms and licenses: Academic/Nonprofit Terms; Industry Terms: Not Available to Industry
Depositor comments: Closed state: stop codon immediately follows insert
How to cite: pDONR223_B2M_p.C100S was a gift from Jesse Boehm & William Hahn & David Root (Addgene plasmid # 81308 ; http://n2t.net/addgene:81308 ; RRID:Addgene_81308)
