[The description below was written by a language model from this plasmid's Addgene catalogue record and pLannotate feature annotations shown in this document.]
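Description:
pDONR223_B2M_p.C100S is a Gateway entry clone built on the Invitrogen pDONR223 backbone and carrying the human B2M open reading frame with a C100S point mutation. B2M encodes beta-2-microglobulin, the light-chain component of the class I MHC complex involved in presenting peptide antigens. The plasmid is maintained in E. coli at high copy from a ColE1/pUC-type origin and is selected with spectinomycin through the aadA (SmR) aminoglycoside adenylyltransferase gene. A fragment of a class 1 integron Pc promoter and a short gentamicin acetyltransferase remnant lie upstream of this gene. The sequenced record is 3,150 nt, and the annotated B2M coding region spans 357 nt.

The insert has no promoter of its own, as expected for an entry clone. It is flanked on both sides by attL recombination sites, which the automated annotation labels as attL3 in opposite orientations. These sites allow an LR Clonase reaction to move the ORF into any compatible Gateway destination vector for expression. The depositor describes the clone as "closed", meaning a stop codon immediately follows the insert, so the protein would be expressed with its native C-terminus and cannot be fused to C-terminal tags supplied by a destination vector. rrnB T1 and T2 terminators sit upstream of the cassette, where they insulate it from read-through transcription. A T7 promoter lies just outside the downstream attL site, pointing back toward the insert. Small lacZα and lacI fragments are backbone remnants. M13 forward and reverse primer sites are recorded for sequencing across the insert.

The construct belongs to the Target Accelerator Plasmid Collection, which was associated with a systematic functional study of rare cancer-associated variants. It serves as a source clone for shuttling this B2M variant into expression vectors.
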