Features (pLannotate 1.2.2; 12 found; start..end, strand, type, name):
     38..74      -  CDS            lacZα (fragment): LacZα fragment of β-galactosidase; lacZ fragment
     91..186     +  protein_bind   attL3: mutant version of attL; recombination site for the Gateway® LR reaction LR Clonase™
    189..545     +  CDS            B2M: B2MG_HUMAN - Experimental evidence at protein level: Swiss-Prot protein existence level 1. Component of the class I major histocompatibility complex (MHC). Involved in the presentation of peptide antigens to the immune system. Exogenously applied M.tuberculosis EsxA or EsxA-EsxB (or EsxA expressed in host) binds B2M and decreases its export to the cell surface (total protein levels do not change), probably leading to defects in class I antigen presentation (PubMed:25356553). From Homo sapiens (Human).
    553..648     -  protein_bind   attL3: mutant version of attL; recombination site for the Gateway® LR reaction LR Clonase™
    667..685     -  promoter       T7 promoter: promoter for bacteriophage T7 RNA polymerase
    875..898     +  promoter       Pc promoter (fragment): intI1 (promoter lies within the coding sequence); class 1 integron promoter
   1074..1130    +  CDS            GmR (fragment): gentamycin acetyltransferase; aacC1; confers resistance to gentamycin
   1137..1928    +  CDS            SmR: aminoglycoside adenylyltransferase (Murphy, 1985); aadA; confers resistance to spectinomycin and streptomycin
   2021..2609    +  rep_origin     ori: high-copy-number ColE1/pMB1/pBR322/pUC origin of replication
   2792..2884    +  CDS            lacI (fragment): lac repressor; lacI; The lac repressor binds to the lac operator to inhibit transcription in E. coli. This inhibition can be relieved by adding lactose or isopropyl-β-D-thiogalactopyranoside (IPTG).
   2939..2966    -  terminator     rrnB T2 terminator: transcription terminator T2 from the E. coli rrnB gene
   3098..3141    +  terminator     rrnB T1 terminator: Escherichia coli rrnB; transcription terminator T1 from the E. coli rrnB gene
>Addgene plasmid #81308 | pDONR223_B2M_p.C100S | addgene full sequence | sequence record 168403 | Addgene NGS Result
GGCAGTTCCCTACTCTCGCGTTAACGCTAGCATGGATGTTTTCCCAGTCACGACGTTGTAAAACGACGGC
CAGTCTTAAGCTCGGGCCCCAAATAATGATTTTATTTTGACTGATAGTGACCTGTTCGTTGCAACAAATT
GATGAGCAATGCTTTTTTATAATGCCAACTTTGTACAAAAAAGTTGGCATGTCTCGCTCCGTGGCCTTAG
CTGTGCTCGCGCTACTCTCTCTTTCTGGCCTGGAGGCTATCCAGCGTACTCCAAAGATTCAGGTTTACTC
ACGTCATCCAGCAGAGAATGGAAAGTCAAATTTCCTGAATTGCTATGTGTCTGGGTTTCATCCATCCGAC
ATTGAAGTTGACTTACTGAAGAATGGAGAGAGAATTGAAAAAGTGGAGCATTCAGACTTGTCTTTCAGCA
AGGACTGGTCTTTCTATCTCTTGTACTACACTGAATTCACCCCCACTGAAAAAGATGAGTATGCCAGCCG
TGTGAACCATGTGACTTTGTCACAGCCCAAGATAGTTAAGTGGGATCGAGACATGTGATTGCCAACTTTC
TTGTACAAAGTTGGCATTATAAGAAAGCATTGCTTATCAATTTGTTGCAACGAACAGGTCACTATCAGTC
AAAATAAAATCATTATTTGCCATCCAGCTGATATCCCCTATAGTGAGTCGTATTACATGGTCATAGCTGT
TTCCTGGCAGCTCTGGCCCGTGTCTCAAAATCTCTGATGTTACATTGCACAAGATAAAAATATATCATCA
TGCCTCCTCTAGACCAGCCAGGACAGAAATGCCTCGACTTCGCTGCTACCCAAGGTTGCCGGGTGACGCA
CACCGTGGAAACGGATGAAGGCACGAACCCAGTGGACATAAGCCTGTTCGGTTCGTAAGCTGTAATGCAA
GTAGCGTATGCGCTCACGCAACTGGTCCAGAACCTTGACCGAACGCAGCGGTGGTAACGGCGCAGTGGCG
GTTTTCATGGCTTGTTATGACTGTTTTTTTGGGGTACAGTCTATGCCTCGGGCATCCAAGCAGCAAGCGC
GTTACGCCGTGGGTCGATGTTTGATGTTATGGAGCAGCAACGATGTTACGCAGCAGGGCAGTCGCCCTAA
AACAAAGTTAAACATTATGAGGGAAGCGGTGATCGCCGAAGTATCGACTCAACTATCAGAGGTAGTTGGC
GTCATCGAGCGCCATCTCGAACCGACGTTGCTGGCCGTACATTTGTACGGCTCCGCAGTGGATGGCGGCC
TGAAGCCACACAGTGATATTGATTTGCTGGTTACGGTGACCGTAAGGCTTGATGAAACAACGCGGCGAGC
TTTGATCAACGACCTTTTGGAAACTTCGGCTTCCCCTGGAGAGAGCGAGATTCTCCGCGCTGTAGAAGTC
ACCATTGTTGTGCACGACGACATCATTCCGTGGCGTTATCCAGCTAAGCGCGAACTGCAATTTGGAGAAT
GGCAGCGCAATGACATTCTTGCAGGTATCTTCGAGCCAGCCACGATCGACATTGATCTGGCTATCTTGCT
GACAAAAGCAAGAGAACATAGCGTTGCCTTGGTAGGTCCAGCGGCGGAGGAACTCTTTGATCCGGTTCCT
GAACAGGATCTATTTGAGGCGCTAAATGAAACCTTAACGCTATGGAACTCGCCGCCCGACTGGGCTGGCG
ATGAGCGAAATGTAGTGCTTACGTTGTCCCGCATTTGGTACAGCGCAGTAACCGGCAAAATCGCGCCGAA
GGATGTCGCTGCCGACTGGGCAATGGAGCGCCTGCCGGCCCAGTATCAGCCCGTCATACTTGAAGCTAGA
CAGGCTTATCTTGGACAAGAAGAAGATCGCTTGGCCTCGCGCGCAGATCAGTTGGAAGAATTTGTCCACT
ACGTGAAAGGCGAGATCACCAAGGTAGTCGGCAAATAACCCTCGAGCCACCCATGACCAAAATCCCTTAA
CGTGAGTTACGCGTCGTTCCACTGAGCGTCAGACCCCGTAGAAAAGATCAAAGGATCTTCTTGAGATCCT
TTTTTTCTGCGCGTAATCTGCTGCTTGCAAACAAAAAAACCACCGCTACCAGCGGTGGTTTGTTTGCCGG
ATCAAGAGCTACCAACTCTTTTTCCGAAGGTAACTGGCTTCAGCAGAGCGCAGATACCAAATACTGTTCT
TCTAGTGTAGCCGTAGTTAGGCCACCACTTCAAGAACTCTGTAGCACCGCCTACATACCTCGCTCTGCTA
ATCCTGTTACCAGTGGCTGCTGCCAGTGGCGATAAGTCGTGTCTTACCGGGTTGGACTCAAGACGATAGT
TACCGGATAAGGCGCAGCGGTCGGGCTGAACGGGGGGTTCGTGCACACAGCCCAGCTTGGAGCGAACGAC
CTACACCGAACTGAGATACCTACAGCGTGAGCTATGAGAAAGCGCCACGCTTCCCGAAGGGAGAAAGGCG
GACAGGTATCCGGTAAGCGGCAGGGTCGGAACAGGAGAGCGCACGAGGGAGCTTCCAGGGGGAAACGCCT
GGTATCTTTATAGTCCTGTCGGGTTTCGCCACCTCTGACTTGAGCGTCGATTTTTGTGATGCTCGTCAGG
GGGGCGGAGCCTATGGAAAAACGCCAGCAACGCGGCCTTTTTACGGTTCCTGGCCTTTTGCTGGCCTTTT
GCTCACATGTTCTTTCCTGCGTTATCCCCTGATTCTGTGGATAACCGTATTACCGCCTTTGAGTGAGCTG
ATACCGCTCGCCGCAGCCGAACGACCGAGCGCAGCGAGTCAGTGAGCGAGGAAGCGGAAGAGCGCCCAAT
ACGCAAACCGCCTCTCCCCGCGCGTTGGCCGATTCATTAATGCAGCTGGCACGACAGGTTTCCCGACTGG
AAAGCGGGCAGTGAGCGCAACGCAATTAATACGCGTACCGCTAGCCAGGAAGAGTTTGTAGAAACGCAAA
AAGGCCATCCGTCAGGATGGCCTTCTGCTTAGTTTGATGCCTGGCAGTTTATGGCGGGCGTCCTGCCCGC
CACCCTCCGGGCCGTTGCTTCACAACGTTCAAATCCGCTCCCGGCGGATTTGTCCTACTCAGGAGAGCGT
TCACCGACAAACAACAGATAAAACGAAAGGCCCAGTCTTCCGACTGAGCCTTTCGTTTTATTTGATGCCT
