>Addgene plasmid #81308 | pDONR223_B2M_p.C100S | depositor partial sequence | sequence record 154627 | Insert sequence
ATGTCTCGCTCCGTGGCCTTAGCTGTGCTCGCGCTACTCTCTCTTTCTGGCCTGGAGGCTATCCAGCGTA
CTCCAAAGATTCAGGTTTACTCACGTCATCCAGCAGAGAATGGAAAGTCAAATTTCCTGAATTGCTATGT
GTCTGGGTTTCATCCATCCGACATTGAAGTTGACTTACTGAAGAATGGAGAGAGAATTGAAAAAGTGGAG
CATTCAGACTTGTCTTTCAGCAAGGACTGGTCTTTCTATCTCTTGTACTACACTGAATTCACCCCCACTG
AAAAAGATGAGTATGCCAGCCGTGTGAACCATGTGACTTTGTCACAGCCCAAGATAGTTAAGTGGGATCG
AGACATG
